Addgene plasmid #201672: pAL250
Purpose: (Empty Backbone) Contains 250 bp region of Pxyl promoter; insensitive to xylose.
Depositing lab: Alexandre Bisson. Depositing organization: Brandeis University. Publication: A sweet new set of inducible and constitutive promoters in Haloferax volcanii. Rados T, Andre K, Cerletti M, Bisson A. Front Microbiol. 2023 Aug 10;14:1204876. doi: 10.3389/fmicb.2023.1204876. eCollection 2023. PubMed 37637112.
Backbone
  Vector backbone: pTA962
  Backbone size (bp): 8322
  Modifications to backbone: added promoter Pxyl
  Vector type: Expression in Haloarchaea
  Promoter: Pfdx, Pxyl
Growth in bacteria
  Bacterial resistance: Ampicillin, 100 μg/mL
  Growth temperature: 37°C
  Growth strain: DH5alpha
  Copy number: Unknown
Gene/Insert
  Cloning method: Gibson Cloning
Terms and licenses: Academic/Nonprofit Terms; Industry Terms: Not Available to Industry
Depositor comments: Please visit https://www.biorxiv.org/content/10.1101/2023.04.06.535941v3 for bioRxiv preprint.
How to cite: pAL250 was a gift from Alexandre Bisson (Addgene plasmid # 201672 ; http://n2t.net/addgene:201672 ; RRID:Addgene_201672)
