[The description below was written by a language model from this plasmid's Addgene catalogue record and pLannotate feature annotations shown in this document.]
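Description:
pAL250 is an empty-backbone shuttle vector for expression in haloarchaea, built on pTA962 and intended for use in Haloferax volcanii. It was made by Gibson cloning a 250 bp region of the xylose-associated Pxyl promoter into the backbone. According to the record, this truncated promoter fragment is insensitive to xylose, so it does not behave as an inducible element. The catalogue lists Pfdx and Pxyl as the promoters present. Neither is picked out by the automated annotation, so their positions and the exact arrangement of the cloning site relative to Pxyl cannot be read from the feature table. No gene insert is recorded.

For propagation in E. coli the plasmid carries a high-copy ColE1/pUC-type origin and the β-lactamase gene with its own promoter, giving ampicillin selection. Remnants of a pBluescript-type cloning region are also present: the lac promoter and operator with a CAP site, T3 and T7 promoters flanking a partial multiple cloning site, a lacZα fragment and an f1 origin. For the archaeal host, two adjacent Haloferax volcanii genes serve as auxotrophic markers. These are pyrE2 (orotate phosphoribosyltransferase, complementing uracil auxotrophy) and hdrB (dihydrofolate reductase, complementing thymidine auxotrophy) in suitably deleted strains. A haloarchaeal replication origin would be expected in a vector of this type, but none is annotated, and a large stretch of the sequence carries no features. The short hits to a TRE promoter, RSF ori, lacI and M13 ori are small fragments and are probably incidental matches. The sequenced record is 8,180 nt, slightly different from the listed backbone size of 8,322 bp.

The construct belongs to a published set of inducible and constitutive promoters for H. volcanii. It can serve as a recipient vector for genes to be placed under this xylose-unresponsive Pxyl variant.
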