Features (pLannotate 1.2.2; 17 found; start..end, strand, type, name):
   1746..1762    +  promoter       bidirectional TRE promoter (fragment): Tet-responsive bidirectional promoter PTight-BI, consisting of seven tet operator sequences flanked on each side by the minimal CMV promoter
   4356..4480    +  rep_origin     RSF ori (fragment): Plasmids containing the RSF 1030 origin of replication can be propagated in E. coli cells that contain additional plasmids with compatible origins.
   4482..4574    +  CDS            lacI (fragment): lac repressor; lacI; The lac repressor binds to the lac operator to inhibit transcription in E. coli. This inhibition can be relieved by adding lactose or isopropyl-β-D-thiogalactopyranoside (IPTG).
   4587..4608    +  protein_bind   CAP binding site: CAP binding activates transcription in the presence of cAMP. E. coli catabolite activator protein
   4623..4653    +  promoter       lac promoter: promoter for the E. coli lac operon
   4661..4677    +  protein_bind   lac operator: The lac repressor binds to the lac operator to inhibit transcription in E. coli. This inhibition can be relieved by adding lactose or isopropyl-β-D-thiogalactopyranoside (IPTG). lac repressor encoded by lacI
   4722..4740    +  promoter       T3 promoter: promoter for bacteriophage T3 RNA polymerase
   4791..4816    +  misc_feature   MCS (fragment): pBluescript multiple cloning site
   5083..5101    -  promoter       T7 promoter: promoter for bacteriophage T7 RNA polymerase
   5109..5264    +  CDS            lacZα (fragment): LacZα fragment of β-galactosidase; lacZ fragment
   5269..5627    +  rep_origin     f1 ori (sequence partly withheld): f1 bacteriophage origin of replication; arrow indicates direction of (+) strand synthesis
   5757..6284    +  CDS            pyrE2: PYRE_HALVD - Protein inferred from homology: Swiss-Prot protein existence level 3. Catalyzes the transfer of a ribosyl phosphate group from 5- phosphoribose 1-diphosphate to orotate, leading to the formation of orotidine monophosphate (OMP). From Haloferax volcanii (strain ATCC 29605 / DSM 3757 / JCM 8879 / NBRC 14742 / NCIMB 2012 / VKM B-1768 / DS2) (Halobacterium volcanii).
   6293..6874    +  CDS            hdrB: DYRB_HALVO - Experimental evidence at protein level: Swiss-Prot protein existence level 1. Key enzyme in folate metabolism. Catalyzes an essential reaction for de novo glycine and purine synthesis, and for DNA precursor synthesis. From Haloferax volcanii (Halobacterium volcanii).
   6881..6977    +  rep_origin     M13 ori (fragment): M13 bacteriophage origin of replication; arrow indicates direction of (+) strand synthesis
   7003..7107    +  promoter       AmpR promoter: bla
   7108..7968    +  CDS            AmpR: β-lactamase; bla; confers resistance to ampicillin, carbenicillin, and related antibiotics
   8139..547     +  rep_origin     ori (across the origin): high-copy-number ColE1/pMB1/pBR322/pUC origin of replication
>Addgene plasmid #201672 | pAL250 | addgene full sequence | sequence record 394838 | Addgene NGS Result
AAAAAAACCACCGCTACCAGCGGTGGTTTGTTTGCCGGATCAAGAGCTACCAACTCTTTTTCCGAAGGTA
ACTGGCTTCAGCAGAGCGCAGATACCAAATACTGTTCTTCTAGTGTAGCCGTAGTTAGGCCACCACTTCA
AGAACTCTGTAGCACCGCCTACATACCTCGCTCTGCTAATCCTGTTACCAGTGGCTGCTGCCAGTGGCGA
TAAGTCGTGTCTTACCGGGTTGGACTCAAGACGATAGTTACCGGATAAGGCGCAGCGGTCGGGCTGAACG
GGGGGTTCGTGCACACAGCCCAGCTTGGAGCGAACGACCTACACCGAACTGAGATACCTACAGCGTGAGC
TATGAGAAAGCGCCACGCTTCCCGAAGGGAGAAAGGCGGACAGGTATCCGGTAAGCGGCAGGGTCGGAAC
AGGAGAGCGCACGAGGGAGCTTCCAGGGGGAAACGCCTGGTATCTTTATAGTCCTGTCGGGTTTCGCCAC
CTCTGACTTGAGCGTCGATTTTTGTGATGCTCGTCAGGGGGGCGGAGCCTATGGAAAAACGCCAGCAACG
CGGCCTTTTTACGGTTCCTGGCCTTTTGCTGGCCTTTTGCTCACATGAGCTTCTTTGATTCGAGCCATTT
GTTCCTCGCCGGTTAGGTGGGAGAGTTCGCCCGATTCGAGTAGTTGGTTCACCTCGGGGTAACTGAGTTC
GTCCGGCTCGCGCTCCCGTAACTCGTCGAGCGGCTCGCCCCGTTTTACATTAACCTCGACCTCGACCTCC
TCGACCGAATACCCGCGCTGGAGGTATGCCTGTCTAACACCGCTCGCGGCAATCCCCTCGAAAGCGTCCT
TTGCCAAATCGGACGGTTCGACGGTGTCGGTGATCCCGAGATATAGGAGAGCGAACGACCACGACAGGAC
GTTTAGCGTATGCTCTTTCCCGTCTAAATCGCCGTCCTCGAAGGCTTCCGTTCTAAGGTCCTCGTCGAGT
TCCGAAACCAGGAGCGGCATATCATGTAGGGCTTCATGGAGCCGCTCGACTATCGCTCGCCGGCGTTCGT
ATCCTGCCTGTTTGCTATACTCCTTCGGTTTTTGGAGATACCGGCGGTCGGCCGGTGACAAAATCCCTCT
TGCCCTTTCGTCAAGACTCATGCTTTACCAATCACATCTTCATGTCCGTAATGCTTTATACGTTGTGCCC
TAAAGCGGGATATATGTCTGCCACGGACACGCGGATTCCGGTGTCGAAGGATGTGCGGCGCGACCTCCGG
GTTCTCAAGGCGCGGGAAGGCCGACGGTCATACGATGAGACAATTGCGGTGGTGCTTGACGCATATCTCT
CTGAGAAGGTGGATTAATAAACTATAGTCGTGACTAGCGAACTAGTTGAATCAAACGACGCCGGGAGCAC
ACGAGTCTGCCAGGACTTCGCTCCTATCGGCGTCGAAGGATGCTTACGCGGACACGGCGGGCGGGTGGCC
CGTTGTCCTAACTCAACCAATGTGGTTGGGGCTTATGGGATTATCGGATTTTCACCCGGCGTTAGTGTTC
GCACAAAAGCGACACTAAATGTACGATACGGACGATACGACGGCACACGAACCGACTGAGAAGCGAAGCC
TTCGCTTTGCGACTGACCTCGAGGCGGACGTCTCGCTTACAGACTGGACCGCCCTTCGGGTTCATCGAGT
AATCTTCGACGAGACAGAGAGTCAATTTGCGCTTCTCGAGGCACTACAAACAGCGGCGGACGGTGTCGAC
ATACTCGAGTTTGAACACCGACTGTCGAGTTGTGGGTTTGACGTCGATGGGTCAGTCGTGAAACTTGCAC
GACGAGCTGTCGCCGGCGAGAGACGGGCTCTGTGGGACTTGATTCGGTATGCGCGACGGTTGGGACATGA
TGAGATGGGACAGCCACAGAGCGCCTTAGAGGACGCTCTCGCGTTCACTCGTCTATTGGGCTATAGCAAC
CCTCAACAGACGATAGCAATCGGTCTCAATGCGGCTTTCAGAGAGACGCGGCGCGACCAGGCCGACGAGA
TTATCGAGTACGTTCTAACGCTGTCTGAGAGCGTCGACGTGGTCCTTGGTGGGTCAGAGATCGACCGAGT
GTACTTGCACAACTACTACGGCGATATTCTCCCATCGAGTGTTACGAATCCGTGCAACGACACCCGTAAT
GATTACTCCATTACGACGCTCGTCGACGTGGTTGGGACGGACGGACTTGCTGTCGAGATACTTCGGACGG
TAGGTGAGACTGAAAGCGGACACATGGCCTACAGCGCCCTACAATCGGCGTTCAGTCAGTACGATAGGAC
CACGGTCTCGCGGCGATTGAACGAGAAGCTAATCGAGTATGGTCTTTGTGAGAAGTACGGCGCTCGCGGA
AACCTACGAATCGAGATTCTCGACAAAGGAGCGTTGTACCTCGAAGAATTAGCCAAAGAGAAAGAGCGAC
AAAAGGCCCTTCAGGACTACGTTACGAACACCCCAAAACCAAACCACAATACCCGTGTAATCACGGACCG
CCCTCGGGGAGGGAGGGAGGACGACCACCGACCGACCGCCGAAGGTGAGGCGTCGACGACGCCGGACGGA
CGGGTTCGCTTACCTCGGTATCACGGTGTGGACTATCTTTCGTACGCAGAGACGGTCTCAGCGGCGAAGA
CACCGCCGAAGAAAGGCGTTAGTGTGACAAACTACCCTGTCGAACCCAAATCTGACCGGGGAGAAGCCGG
GTGGGGCTACCTTGAGGACGAGAATACGCTCGTCGTCTCTGCAGAGTACGACTCTGCCATGTCTCATGTG
GTGATGATTGCACGAGCGTTACTCGATCCTAAGACGTTCGACCAGGTCCTTACCGAGGACCGTCTCGCGG
AACTTGATGGACTAATCGAAGATGGGACGTACGTTCGTGGGTCTCGAAACCTCGGGTGGTTGGCTGACTC
TGTCGACTCGGCGGGTGAGTACGTCGACGTCCTCGAGGACGCGAGAGACGAGCTACTCGACATGACGCGG
TCACTTGCACATGAGGACTACGAGTGTGAGACGTCCGAGTACCTGAGTCGAATCACGAAAACGGCGATGG
GTCTCGCGGGAACCGCGTTTCACGTCCTCGATTTACTCGATATTGACGTCGTTTGGGAGGCTCGCTTACC
CGACTACAACCGACACCCGGAGCGATACGGGGAGGACAATGCCGAGTTGTTAGCAACGACGCTTGCGAAG
AACGCGCCGATTGCGGCGACGTACGGGAACCACGTAGTCCGGCGACTGTTGTTTGAAGACCGAGACGAGA
AGCGACGTCAGTCGTTCGACCCTGTCGTCGACGCGAGCAATCCGTATGCGAACCTGATTGCGTCGATCTC
GGTGGTTGGTGACTTCGGGAATCGGGCGGACCACGTCGCCGGCGTAATAGAAGACCGACTGTCGAACCCT
GGGGAGATTCACGAGGACGCGCCGGAGATTGCGCTCAAAGTCCCTGTGGTCGTCGAGCATGGTCCGAGTA
CGGTTGCACGAGTAACACGGGCAATGTGTCGGGCGAAAGGTCTCGACGCGACGAGAGACGCGATACGGCT
ATTCTCTGGGTTTGCACGGACACCGTACGACGTAGCCCACGCAATCGGGCGAGGGTTGTCTCAAGAAGCG
ACACCGAGAGAGATTCGGAGTAGCGAAGTACGGCTTTCACTCGCGAGTCTCCCGTCGAAGCGTCTCTTAG
AGGACGCAACCCCCACGGTTCGGGCGATGATTAGTACGTTGCTCGCGACGAATCTGAGCCTTAGCAAGAC
AGAGTTAGCCGAGAAAGCGGGAATCTCGACGCAGTCGGTTCGGAACCACTTACCGACACTTGTAGCAATG
GGGTTAGTCGACGAGACCGAGGGTCAGTGCCGACTGAACCTTTCGTTCACAGACGAGCAAGAACGCCACA
AGCGGATTCTTCCATCGTTCATGCTGACCGAGTCGTTCACTCGAGACGTCCTCTTTGAGACGCTAGAAGC
GCTTGATGAGTTGACCGAGGAGGTAATCGAGATATGGGTACAATGCGGACCTAACGGGCTACCGGACATC
GACCGTCTCCATACGATGTACGACTGGGTAGACTGGGTACGTCCCTTACTGTCGAGTCTAACCGAAGAAC
GAGACGAGACGGTTCAGACGCTGTCTATTGGGCCGGAGATTGCACAGCAACCCCTCACGGAGGCAGGTTC
GTGATTGAACTAACCTTTGGTAATATGTTCGTGATATGCGTTGTATTCGGGTATCTCGTAATCTCGTGGT
ATCTCTCGAGACAGTACGTTCATGATTAGAGTAGGGTCGACGAACTCTGAACCTATGAATCGCGGTCGGA
CAACAACCCCCCATGCATGTTCTTTCCTGCGTTATCCCCTGATTCTGTGGATAACCGTATTACCGCCTTT
GAGTGAGCTGATACCGCTCGCCGCAGCCGAACGACCGAGCGCAGCGAGTCAGTGAGCGAGGAAGCGGAAG
AGCGCCCAATACGCAAACCGCCTCTCCCCGCGCGTTGGCCGATTCATTAATGCAGCTGGCACGACAGGTT
TCCCGACTGGAAAGCGGGCAGTGAGCGCAACGCAATTAATGTGAGTTAGCTCACTCATTAGGCACCCCAG
GCTTTACACTTTATGCTTCCGGCTCGTATGTTGTGTGGAATTGTGAGCGGATAACAATTTCACACAGGAA
ACAGCTATGACCATGATTACGCCAAGCGCGCAATTAACCCTCACTAAAGGGAACAAAAGCTGGAGCTCCA
CCGCGCCGAAAAATGCGATGGTCCAGAGGTGCGGCCGCTCTAGAACTAGTGGATCCATATGCAGTATCCT
CATTACCAGCGATTGTAATAAAAGTACGTCCCGGTATGGGCGGCGCGGGGCAATGCAGAAAACCCCGAGA
CGTCGGCGGGTTCGGTCTCGAACTCCCGGCCGGGTGTAGTTCGCTCGTCCGTTGACGACGAGCGCCGACG
AGCGCGAGATGACAGGCAGAAGAGGCGACACGAGCCCGACGCGTGTGACGTAGAGAGACACACGAATTCC
CAGTAACAGAACACGCCGAGTCGGCGGGTGTACCCAATTCGCCCTATAGTGAGTCGTATTACGCGCGCTC
ACTGGCCGTCGTTTTACAACGTCGTGACTGGGAAAACCCTGGCGTTACCCAACTTAATCGCCTTGCAGCA
CATCCCCCTTTCGCCAGCTGGCGTAATAGCGAAGAGGCCCGCACCGATCGCCCTTCCCAACAGTTGCGCA
GCCTGAATGGCGAATGGG
[124 nt withheld, positions 5269-5392]
C
[91 nt withheld, positions 5394-5484]
A
[49 nt withheld, positions 5486-5534]
CCTTTGACGTTGGAGTCCACGTTCTTT
[37 nt withheld, positions 5562-5598]
ACCCTATCTCGGTCTATTCTTTTGATTTAGATCCCGTGGATAAAACCCCTCGTTGACGCCGCGGGCAGCG
TCGTGATGGCGGTCACACCCGGGCTTTCGTGGCAGTACGCTGGCCCGAACAGCAACTACTATGCGTTCGG
AAGCCGCACTCTGCAGCCATGGCGAACGCAGCACTCATCGAGGCGCTCCGAGCCGCCGACGCGGTCCAGT
TCGGCGAGTTCGAGCTCTCCCACGGCGGCACGTCGAGCTACTACGTGGACAAGTACCTCTTCGAGACCGA
CCCCCGGTGTCTGAAGCTCATCGCCGAAGCGTTCGCAGAGCGCGTCGCGGACGACGACAAACTGGCCGGC
GTCGCGCTCGGCGCGGTCCCGCTCGTGGCCGCCACCGCGGTCGAGACGAACAAGCCGTACGTCATCGCCC
GCAAGAAGGCAAAGGAGTACGGGACGGCAAAGCGCATCGAGGGCGCGCTCGACGAGGGCGAGGAAGTCGT
CGTCCTCGAAGACATCGCGACGACCGGCCAGAGCGCCGTCGACGCCGTGGAGGCGCTCCGCGAGGCCGGC
GCAGTCGTCGACCGCGTCGTCGTCGTCGTGGACCGACAGGAGGGCGCGGCGGAGCTGCTGGCCGACCACG
ACATCGCACTGGAGTCGCTTCTCACCGCCGAGGACCTGCTGGCCGACGCCGACGGCTAATCTAGATGAGC
GGCGAGGAGCTTTCTGGGTCCGAAACCGAGGGCGACGCCGCGGTCCGGTTCGTCCTCGTCGCCGCCGTCG
CCGACAACCGCGTCATCGGCCGCGACGGCGACATGCCGTGGCACCTCCCCGAGGACCTGAAACAGTTCAA
GCGGACGACGACCGGCCACCCGGTCGTGATGGGTCGCAAGACCTACGAGAGCATCGCCCGCCAACTCGGC
GGCCCGCTTCCGGAGCGTCACAGCGTCGTGCTGACGACCCGCGACCTCGACCTCCCCGAGGGCGCTGAAG
CGGTCGAGTCGGTCGAGTCGGCGGTCGCCGCCGCCGAGGACGCGGCCGACGAGATGGGCGTCGAGACCGT
CTACGTCGTCGGCGGCGCGACCGTCTACGAGCAGTTCCTCGGCCGCGCCGCGGGGCTGGTGCTCACCGAA
CTCGACGCGGCACACGAAGGCGACACGCGGTTCCCCGAGTGGGACCGCGGGAAGTGGGTCGAGACCGACC
GCGACGACCGCGACGGCTTTTCGTTCGTCACGTACGAGCGCAAACAGCCCGCCGCGGCTGACCGCGGCGC
GGAGGAATCCGATGAGTAAGCTTAAGGGATTTTGCCGATTTCGGCCTATTGGTTAAAAAATGAGCTGATT
TAACAAAAATTTAACGCGAATTTTAACAAAATATTAACGCTTACAATTTAGGTGGCACTTTTCGGGGAAA
TGTGCGCGGAACCCCTATTTGTTTATTTTTCTAAATACATTCAAATATGTATCCGCTCATGAGACAATAA
CCCTGATAAATGCTTCAATAATATTGAAAAAGGAAGAGTATGAGTATTCAACATTTCCGTGTCGCCCTTA
TTCCCTTTTTTGCGGCATTTTGCCTTCCTGTTTTTGCTCACCCAGAAACGCTGGTGAAAGTAAAAGATGC
TGAAGATCAGTTGGGTGCACGAGTGGGTTACATCGAACTGGATCTCAACAGCGGTAAGATCCTTGAGAGT
TTTCGCCCCGAAGAACGTTTTCCAATGATGAGCACTTTTAAAGTTCTGCTATGTGGCGCGGTATTATCCC
GTATTGACGCCGGGCAAGAGCAACTCGGTCGCCGCATACACTATTCTCAGAATGACTTGGTTGAGTACTC
ACCAGTCACAGAAAAGCATCTTACGGATGGCATGACAGTAAGAGAATTATGCAGTGCTGCCATAACCATG
AGTGATAACACTGCGGCCAACTTACTTCTGACAACGATCGGAGGACCGAAGGAGCTAACCGCTTTTTTGC
ACAACATGGGGGATCATGTAACTCGCCTTGATCGTTGGGAACCGGAGCTGAATGAAGCCATACCAAACGA
CGAGCGTGACACCACGATGCCTGTAGCAATGGCAACAACGTTGCGCAAACTATTAACTGGCGAACTACTT
ACTCTAGCTTCCCGGCAACAATTAATAGACTGGATGGAGGCGGATAAAGTTGCAGGACCACTTCTGCGCT
CGGCCCTTCCGGCTGGCTGGTTTATTGCTGATAAATCTGGAGCCGGTGAGCGTGGGTCTCGCGGTATCAT
TGCAGCACTGGGGCCAGATGGTAAGCCCTCCCGTATCGTAGTTATCTACACGACGGGGAGTCAGGCAACT
ATGGATGAACGAAATAGACAGATCGCTGAGATAGGTGCCTCACTGATTAAGCATTGGTAACTGTCAGACC
AAGTTTACTCATATATACTTTAGATTGATTTAAAACTTCATTTTTAATTTAAAAGGATCTAGGTGAAGAT
CCTTTTTGATAATCTCATGACCAAAATCCCTTAACGTGAGTTTTCGTTCCACTGAGCGTCAGACCCCGTA
GAAAAGATCAAAGGATCTTCTTGAGATCCTTTTTTTCTGCGCGTAATCTGCTGCTTGCAAAC
